Addgene plasmid #109068: NK600
Purpose: Parental vector for making S. rosetta expression vectors
Depositing lab: Nicole King. Depositing organization: University of California, Berkeley. Publication: Transfection of choanoflagellates illuminates their cell biology and the ancestry of animal septins. Booth DS, Szmidt-Middleton H, King N. Mol Biol Cell. 2018 Dec 1;29(25):3026-3038. doi: 10.1091/mbc.E18-08-0514. Epub 2018 Oct 3. PubMed 30281390.
Backbone
  Vector backbone: pUC19
  Vector type: Choanoflagellate Expression
Growth in bacteria
  Bacterial resistance: Ampicillin, 100 μg/mL
  Growth temperature: 37°C
  Growth strain: DH5alpha
  Copy number: High Copy
Gene/Insert
  Gene/Insert name: PTSG_02256 (alt name: pUC19_PTSG_02256)
  Cloning method: Restriction Enzyme; 5′ cloning site unknown (unknown if destroyed); 3′ cloning site unknown (unknown if destroyed)
Terms and licenses: Academic/Nonprofit Terms; Industry Terms: Not Available to Industry
Depositor comments: pDSB_0043 . Please visit https://www.biorxiv.org/content/early/2018/06/09/343111 for bioRxiv preprint.
How to cite: NK600 was a gift from Nicole King (Addgene plasmid # 109068 ; http://n2t.net/addgene:109068 ; RRID:Addgene_109068)
