[The description below was written by a language model from this plasmid's Addgene catalogue record and pLannotate feature annotations shown in this document.]
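Description:
NK600 is a pUC19-based plasmid, about 5.5 kb in the sequenced record, described as a parental vector from which expression constructs for the choanoflagellate Salpingoeca rosetta are built. It is maintained in E. coli as a high-copy plasmid through the ColE1/pUC-type origin and is selected with ampicillin via the bla gene under its native promoter. The rest of the annotated backbone is the usual pUC19 lac region: a short lacI remnant, the CAP binding site, lac promoter and lac operator on one side, and on the other side fragments of the multiple cloning site and lacZα. Short stretches matching bom and rop are also annotated, as is typical of pBR322-derived sequence.

The insert is recorded as PTSG_02256, an S. rosetta locus identifier, cloned by restriction enzymes at sites the record does not specify. The automated annotation found no features between the lac operator and the remaining MCS fragment, a gap of roughly 2.9 kb that interrupts the lacZα region and most likely corresponds to this choanoflagellate-derived sequence. The record does not state what PTSG_02256 encodes. It also does not say which parts of the locus are present, such as promoter, coding region or untranslated regions, or how they are arranged. No reporter, epitope tag or choanoflagellate selection marker is annotated.

As a parental vector, NK600 would presumably supply native S. rosetta sequence from this locus as the starting point for derivative plasmids. Those derivatives carry genes of interest for transfection into S. rosetta, in work aimed at studying choanoflagellate cell biology.
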