Features (pLannotate 1.2.2; 11 found; start..end, strand, type, name):
     92..196     +  promoter       AmpR promoter: bla
    197..1057    +  CDS            AmpR: β-lactamase; bla; confers resistance to ampicillin, carbenicillin, and related antibiotics
   1228..1816    +  rep_origin     ori: high-copy-number ColE1/pMB1/pBR322/pUC origin of replication
   1999..2091    +  CDS            lacI (fragment): lac repressor; lacI; The lac repressor binds to the lac operator to inhibit transcription in E. coli. This inhibition can be relieved by adding lactose or isopropyl-β-D-thiogalactopyranoside (IPTG).
   2104..2125    +  protein_bind   CAP binding site: CAP binding activates transcription in the presence of cAMP. E. coli catabolite activator protein
   2140..2170    +  promoter       lac promoter: promoter for the E. coli lac operon
   2178..2194    +  protein_bind   lac operator: The lac repressor binds to the lac operator to inhibit transcription in E. coli. This inhibition can be relieved by adding lactose or isopropyl-β-D-thiogalactopyranoside (IPTG). lac repressor encoded by lacI
   5083..5116    -  misc_feature   MCS (fragment): pUC18/19 multiple cloning site
   5113..5270    +  CDS            lacZα (fragment): LacZα fragment of β-galactosidase; lacZ fragment
   5276..5375    -  misc_feature   bom (fragment): basis of mobility region from pBR322
   5477..5512    -  CDS            rop (fragment): Rop protein, which maintains plasmids at low copy number; rop
>Addgene plasmid #109068 | NK600 | addgene full sequence | sequence record 210221 | Addgene NGS Result
AAAGGGCCTCGTGATACGCCTATTTTTATAGGTTAATGTCATGATAATAATGGTTTCTTAGACGTCAGGT
GGCACTTTTCGGGGAAATGTGCGCGGAACCCCTATTTGTTTATTTTTCTAAATACATTCAAATATGTATC
CGCTCATGAGACAATAACCCTGATAAATGCTTCAATAATATTGAAAAAGGAAGAGTATGAGTATTCAACA
TTTCCGTGTCGCCCTTATTCCCTTTTTTGCGGCATTTTGCCTTCCTGTTTTTGCTCACCCAGAAACGCTG
GTGAAAGTAAAAGATGCTGAAGATCAGTTGGGTGCACGAGTGGGTTACATCGAACTGGATCTCAACAGCG
GTAAGATCCTTGAGAGTTTTCGCCCCGAAGAACGTTTTCCAATGATGAGCACTTTTAAAGTTCTGCTATG
TGGCGCGGTATTATCCCGTATTGACGCCGGGCAAGAGCAACTCGGTCGCCGCATACACTATTCTCAGAAT
GACTTGGTTGAGTACTCACCAGTCACAGAAAAGCATCTTACGGATGGCATGACAGTAAGAGAATTATGCA
GTGCTGCCATAACCATGAGTGATAACACTGCGGCCAACTTACTTCTGACAACGATCGGAGGACCGAAGGA
GCTAACCGCTTTTTTGCACAACATGGGGGATCATGTAACTCGCCTTGATCGTTGGGAACCGGAGCTGAAT
GAAGCCATACCAAACGACGAGCGTGACACCACGATGCCTGTAGCAATGGCAACAACGTTGCGCAAACTAT
TAACTGGCGAACTACTTACTCTAGCTTCCCGGCAACAATTAATAGACTGGATGGAGGCGGATAAAGTTGC
AGGACCACTTCTGCGCTCGGCCCTTCCGGCTGGCTGGTTTATTGCTGATAAATCTGGAGCCGGTGAGCGT
GGGTCTCGCGGTATCATTGCAGCACTGGGGCCAGATGGTAAGCCCTCCCGTATCGTAGTTATCTACACGA
CGGGGAGTCAGGCAACTATGGATGAACGAAATAGACAGATCGCTGAGATAGGTGCCTCACTGATTAAGCA
TTGGTAACTGTCAGACCAAGTTTACTCATATATACTTTAGATTGATTTAAAACTTCATTTTTAATTTAAA
AGGATCTAGGTGAAGATCCTTTTTGATAATCTCATGACCAAAATCCCTTAACGTGAGTTTTCGTTCCACT
GAGCGTCAGACCCCGTAGAAAAGATCAAAGGATCTTCTTGAGATCCTTTTTTTCTGCGCGTAATCTGCTG
CTTGCAAACAAAAAAACCACCGCTACCAGCGGTGGTTTGTTTGCCGGATCAAGAGCTACCAACTCTTTTT
CCGAAGGTAACTGGCTTCAGCAGAGCGCAGATACCAAATACTGTTCTTCTAGTGTAGCCGTAGTTAGGCC
ACCACTTCAAGAACTCTGTAGCACCGCCTACATACCTCGCTCTGCTAATCCTGTTACCAGTGGCTGCTGC
CAGTGGCGATAAGTCGTGTCTTACCGGGTTGGACTCAAGACGATAGTTACCGGATAAGGCGCAGCGGTCG
GGCTGAACGGGGGGTTCGTGCACACAGCCCAGCTTGGAGCGAACGACCTACACCGAACTGAGATACCTAC
AGCGTGAGCTATGAGAAAGCGCCACGCTTCCCGAAGGGAGAAAGGCGGACAGGTATCCGGTAAGCGGCAG
GGTCGGAACAGGAGAGCGCACGAGGGAGCTTCCAGGGGGAAACGCCTGGTATCTTTATAGTCCTGTCGGG
TTTCGCCACCTCTGACTTGAGCGTCGATTTTTGTGATGCTCGTCAGGGGGGCGGAGCCTATGGAAAAACG
CCAGCAACGCGGCCTTTTTACGGTTCCTGGCCTTTTGCTGGCCTTTTGCTCACATGTTCTTTCCTGCGTT
ATCCCCTGATTCTGTGGATAACCGTATTACCGCCTTTGAGTGAGCTGATACCGCTCGCCGCAGCCGAACG
ACCGAGCGCAGCGAGTCAGTGAGCGAGGAAGCGGAAGAGCGCCCAATACGCAAACCGCCTCTCCCCGCGC
GTTGGCCGATTCATTAATGCAGCTGGCACGACAGGTTTCCCGACTGGAAAGCGGGCAGTGAGCGCAACGC
AATTAATGTGAGTTAGCTCACTCATTAGGCACCCCAGGCTTTACACTTTATGCTTCCGGCTCGTATGTTG
TGTGGAATTGTGAGCGGATAACAATTTCACACAGGAAACAGCTATGACCATGATTACGCCAAGCTTGTAA
CGACTGCAGTCTTGTTGTCGTTTGTCGTCGTCGTTCTCTGTCTCCCACCCAACTTTTGCCAATTGCAACA
GTGACTTCTGTACAATTTGCAACAGATACCAACGTGTCGAGTCAGCACAAATGGCGAGGAAGGTTCGCGT
GCATTGCTTGCGCGCCTCTTTGTCATGGGCGCACGCTGATTTGTGTGTGATTTGCACCAAATTTCCTGCC
GACACAACTTGGGCCCGTACCACACGACCCGTTTCTGGACCCGTTTCTGGCCCAGAAACGCGAATGTTGC
GAAAGATGCGACCACGTGCTCGCTGTCGACAACACAAACTCCCGCACAATCCCCATGAAAAAAAAAGTGC
TTGCTGGGCTTGTGTCTGGCCTGTGTGCGTGGCGTGGCCGCGTGTGGCTTCGTTCTTGCTTCTGCTCACT
CAGCCTGTTACACGCAGAGTGGCTGCGAGAAACAAGGAGAGGGGTTTGCGGCATTGGCGCATGTGCATCT
GCCTTTTTCATTGAGTCAGTCTGCAGCTCAAGAGGTTGGTTTCGTCGACGGATATGAGTGAGCTTCTATG
GATGATGAGAGGTGGTGGTGGTTGTATGGTTGGTGGTTGGTGGTTGGTGCAAGGCGAGCCACGCGAAGAG
CGACAAGGATGAGGGAGAGGAGAGGAGACTAGGAAAGAGGTGAAGGGAAGGGAAGGGCGAGCAATGACGA
CGAGATAAAAGACAGCCACCACCGCACCCGCACAAAAGCATTGCTCGCACGCATGGTCGTGTGTTATGTT
TCACACCACCAACATAACCAATACAAGCCATCACCAATACAAGCCAGCGCTCAAGCACACACGCACGCAC
GCACACACAATACACACGCACGTGAAACGTTCACATTGTCCGCTCACAAATGCCTTTCCCTTCTCGTCGC
TTTCCTTGCCTTTTTTTCTTCCCCTCCTGACTTCCTTCCTGCCTTCCTTCCTTCCTCCCCTTCTCCGTCC
ACCAACACCATTTATTTCTCTGCTCTTTTTCCTCGTGCCACGTGAGCAGTCTTTTCGCGTCGTCTTCTTC
TTTGACCCCGTTTACCGTCAACACCATCAACAACCAGCAACATGTCTGAGGGCAAGCAGCACGTTTCCAT
TGTCATCTGCGGCCACGTCGATGCCGGCAAGTCGACCACGACCGGCCGTCTCATCTTCGAGCTCGGCGGC
ATCCCCGAGCGTGAGATGGAGAAGCTCAAGGCCGAGGCCGACGCTCTCGGCAAGGGCTCCTTCGCCTTTG
CCTTCTACATGGACCGCCAGAAGGAGGAGCGCGAGCGTGGTGTGACCATTGCCTGCACCACCAAGGAGTT
CTTCACGGAGTCCAAGCACTACACCGTCATTGACGCCCCTGGCCATCGTGACTTCATCAAGAACATGATC
ACCGGTGCCTCCCAGGCCGATGTCGCCCTCCTCATGGTTCCCTCCGACGGTAACTTCACCGCCGCCATTG
CCAAGGGCAACCACAAGGCCGGTGTCGTCCAGGGCCAGACCCGCCAGCACGCCGTCCTCATCAACCTTCT
CGGCGTCAAGCAGCTCATTGTTGGCGTCAACAAGATGGACTGCGACGTTGCCAAGTACTCCAAGGAGCGC
TACGAGGAGATCCGCGACGAGATGCGCCACATGCTCATCAAGTCTGGCTGGAAGAAGGCCTTTGTCATGG
AGTCTGTCCCCGTGCTCCCCATCTCCGGCTGGATGGGCGACAACCTCATCACCAAGTCCAAGAACATGGA
CTGGTGGAAGGGCGTCGACGTCAAGGTTGAGGGCGAGACCCTCCACCTCGAGACGCTCAAGGAGGCTCTT
GAGAAGATGGTCCGCGTCCCCCAGCGCGCCACGGACAAGCCCATGCGCACCCCCATCTCCGGTGTCTTCA
AGATCAAGGGTGTCGGTGATGTCCTCACCGGCCGCGTCGAGCAGGGTACCGTCAAGCCCGGCGACGAGGT
TGTCTTCCTCCCCACCCACACTGAGGCCAACCCCTGCACTGGCAAGATCTTCACCGTCGAGATGCACCAC
AAGTCTGTCGAGGCTGCCGCCACTGGCGACAACGTTGGCCTCAACGTCAAGGGTCTGGACAAGAAGAACA
TGCCCCGCGTCGGTGATGTCATGATCCTCAAGTCTGACAACTCCCTCGGCAAGTGCAAGAGCTTCCACGC
CCAGGTCCAGGTCATGAACCACCCTGGTGAGCTCAAGGCCGGCTACTGCCCCATCGCCTTTGTCCGCACA
TCCCGCTCTGCCGTCCGCATGGCCGAGATTTGCTGGAAGATTGGCAAGGAGACCGGTGGCTCCAAGGCCG
AGAACCCCGCCAACCTCAAGGCCAACGAGGTCGCCGAGGTCAAGTTCGAGCCCCAGCAGCCTTTCGTCGT
CGACACCTTCAAGTCCTGCGAGGGTCTTGGCCGCATTGCCATCATGGAGGGTAACACTGTCGTCATGCTC
GGCAAGGTCACCAAGATGGAGCGCGCATGAGAGCTCCCCCCAGCATTATCACGTCTACTGTGTGTATGTT
GTCGCTCTCTGTTTGACCTCTCTCTTGTCTACTATGTTGCCTCTCTCTCTTTCTTGATTGCACCCCTTTC
CTCGCTACGACTACTACGACTTCCGCTACCTTGACTTTGTTGGCTTGTTGCCACCTTTTGGTCTTGCGTT
TCGTCTGCTCGTCACTCTTGTCTCTTTTTGACGACTTGTGTGTGATGACGGCGTGAGGCTGTGACTGACT
GACTCTCAACAACTTCCAATAAAAACCCCTACATCGCACGTGACTGACTGCACATTTAGTGAAGGGAAGG
AAAAGAAGTGAGGTGTTTTCATGTACATGAGGCTTGTCGTTGCTCTAGAGGATCCCCGGGTACCGAGCTC
GAATTCACTGGCCGTCGTTTTACAACGTCGTGACTGGGAAAACCCTGGCGTTACCCAACTTAATCGCCTT
GCAGCACATCCCCCTTTCGCCAGCTGGCGTAATAGCGAAGAGGCCCGCACCGATCGCCCTTCCCAACAGT
TGCGCAGCCTGAATGGCGAATGGCGCCTGATGCGGTATTTTCTCCTTACGCATCTGTGCGGTATTTCACA
CCGCATATGGTGCACTCTCAGTACAATCTGCTCTGATGCCGCATAGTTAAGCCAGCCCCGACACCCGCCA
ACACCCGCTGACGCGCCCTGACGGGCTTGTCTGCTCCCGGCATCCGCTTACAGACAAGCTGTGACCGTCT
CCGGGAGCTGCATGTGTCAGAGGTTTTCACCGTCATCACCGAAACGCGCGAGACG
